>Addgene plasmid #36680 | TAL2221 | depositor partial sequence | sequence record 45873 | TAL2221 sequence 1640 bps
GAACCTGACCCCAGACCAGGTAGTCGCAATCGCGAACAATAATGGGGGAAAGCAAGCCCTGGAAACCGTG
CAAAGGTTGTTGCCGGTCCTTTGTCAAGACCACGGCCTTACACCGGAGCAAGTCGTGGCCATTGCATCCC
ACGACGGTGGCAAACAGGCTCTTGAGACGGTTCAGAGACTTCTCCCAGTTCTCTGTCAAGCCCACGGGCT
GACTCCCGATCAAGTTGTAGCGATTGCGTCGCATGACGGAGGGAAACAAGCATTGGAGACTGTCCAACGG
CTCCTTCCCGTGTTGTGTCAAGCCCACGGTTTGACGCCTGCACAAGTGGTCGCCATCGCCAACAACAACG
GCGGTAAGCAGGCGCTGGAAACAGTACAGCGCCTGCTGCCTGTACTGTGCCAGGATCATGGACTGACCCC
AGACCAGGTAGTCGCAATCGCGTCAAACGGAGGGGGAAAGCAAGCCCTGGAAACCGTGCAAAGGTTGTTG
CCGGTCCTTTGTCAAGACCACGGCCTTACACCGGAGCAAGTCGTGGCCATTGCATCCCACGACGGTGGCA
AACAGGCTCTTGAGACGGTTCAGAGACTTCTCCCAGTTCTCTGTCAAGCCCACGGGCTGACTCCCGATCA
AGTTGTAGCGATTGCGAATAACAATGGAGGGAAACAAGCATTGGAGACTGTCCAACGGCTCCTTCCCGTG
TTGTGTCAAGCCCACGGTTTGACGCCTGCACAAGTGGTCGCCATCGCCAACAACAACGGCGGTAAGCAGG
CGCTGGAAACAGTACAGCGCCTGCTGCCTGTACTGTGCCAGGATCATGGACTGACCCCAGACCAGGTAGT
CGCAATCGCGTCGAACATTGGGGGAAAGCAAGCCCTGGAAACCGTGCAAAGGTTGTTGCCGGTCCTTTGT
CAAGACCACGGCCTTACACCGGAGCAAGTCGTGGCCATTGCAAGCAACATCGGTGGCAAACAGGCTCTTG
AGACGGTTCAGAGACTTCTCCCAGTTCTCTGTCAAGCCCACGGGCTGACTCCCGATCAAGTTGTAGCGAT
TGCGTCGCATGACGGAGGGAAACAAGCATTGGAGACTGTCCAACGGCTCCTTCCCGTGTTGTGTCAAGCC
CACGGTTTGACGCCTGCACAAGTGGTCGCCATCGCCAACAACAACGGCGGTAAGCAGGCGCTGGAAACAG
TACAGCGCCTGCTGCCTGTACTGTGCCAGGATCATGGACTGACCCCAGACCAGGTAGTCGCAATCGCGTC
ACATGACGGGGGAAAGCAAGCCCTGGAAACCGTGCAAAGGTTGTTGCCGGTCCTTTGTCAAGACCACGGC
CTTACACCGGAGCAAGTCGTGGCCATTGCAAATAATAACGGTGGCAAACAGGCTCTTGAGACGGTTCAGA
GACTTCTCCCAGTTCTCTGTCAAGCCCACGGGCTGACTCCCGATCAAGTTGTAGCGATTGCGTCGCATGA
CGGAGGGAAACAAGCATTGGAGACTGTCCAACGGCTCCTTCCCGTGTTGTGTCAAGCCCACGGTTTGACG
CCTGCACAAGTGGTCGCCATCGCCAACAACAACGGCGGTAAGCAGGCGCTGGAAACAGTACAGCGCCTGC
TGCCTGTACTGTGCCAGGATCATGGACTGA
