>Addgene plasmid #36680 | TAL2221 | addgene partial sequence | sequence record 47189 | CMV-F 5'-CGCAAATGGGCGGTAGGCGTG-3'
ACTAGAGAACCCACTGCTTACTGGCTTATCGAAATTAATACGACTCACTATAGGGAGACCCAAGCTGGCT
AGCACCATGGACTACAAAGACCATGACGGTGATTATAAAGATCATGACATCGATTACAAGGATGACGATG
ACAAGATGGCCCCCAAGAAGAAGAGGAAGGTGGGCATTCACCGCGGGGTACCTATGGTGGACTTGAGGAC
ACTCGGTTATTCGCAACAGCAACAGGAGAAAATCAAGCCTAAGGTCAGGAGCACCGTCGCGCAACACCAC
GAGGCGCTTGTGGGGCATGGCTTCACTCATGCGCATATTGTCGCGCTTTCACAGCACCCTGCGGCGCTTG
GGACGGTGGCTGTCAAATACCAAGATATGATTGCGGCCCTGCCCGAAGCCACGCACGAGGCAATTGTAGG
GGTCGGTAAACAGTGGTCGGGAGCGCGAGCACTTGAGGCGCTGCTGACTGTGGCGGGTGAGCTTAGGGGG
CCTCCGCTCCAGCTCGACACCGGGCAGCTGCTGAAGATCGCGAAGAGAGGGGGAGTAACAGCGGTAGAGG
CAGTGCACGCCTGGCGCAATGCGCTCACCGGGGCCCCCTTGAACCTGACCCCAGACCAGGTAGTCGCAAT
CGCGAACAATAATGGGGGAAAGCAAGCCCTGGAAACCGTGCAAAGGTTGTTGCCGGTCCTTTGTCAAGAC
CACGGCCTTACACCGGAGCAAGTCGTGGCCATTGCATCCCACGACGGTGGCAAACAGGCTCTTGAGACGG
TTCAGAGACTTCTCCCAGTTCTCTGTCAAGCCCACGGGCTGACTCCCGATCAAGTTGTAGCGATTGCGTC
GCATGACGGAGGGAA
