[The description below was written by a language model from this plasmid's Addgene catalogue record.]
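Description:
TAL2221 is a mammalian expression plasmid encoding the right-hand monomer of a TALEN pair directed against the human RECQL4 gene. It is built on the JDS71 backbone (about 6.4 kb without insert), a TALEN expression vector that supplies the invariant portions of the nuclease. A roughly 1.6 kb array of TAL effector repeats, which determines the DNA-binding specificity, was inserted between two BsmBI sites that were destroyed in the process. The plasmid is a high-copy construct propagated in E. coli under ampicillin selection. The record does not name the origin of replication, and no feature table is provided.

The open reading frame is driven by the CMV promoter for expression in mammalian cells. The vector type also lists T7, indicating that the coding sequence can be transcribed in vitro to make mRNA for delivery by injection or transfection. The backbone adds an N-terminal 3X FLAG tag, useful for detecting the protein, and fuses the wild-type FokI cleavage domain to the C terminus of the repeat array. Because FokI cuts only as a dimer, this right monomer is meant to be co-expressed with a matching left monomer that binds the opposite half-site. Together they bring two FokI domains across a spacer and create a double-strand break at the RECQL4 locus. Repair of that break can produce indel mutations or allow templated editing.

The construct comes from a large collection of TALENs made by FLASH assembly, a high-throughput method for building repeat arrays for genome editing. The depositor recommends confirming the plasmid by diagnostic restriction digest before use, a sensible check for highly repetitive inserts.
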