Addgene plasmid #36680: TAL2221
Depositing lab: Keith Joung. Depositing organization: Massachusetts General Hospital. Publication: FLASH assembly of TALENs for high-throughput genome editing. Reyon D, Tsai SQ, Khayter C, Foden JA, Sander JD, Joung JK. Nat Biotechnol. 2012 Apr 8. doi: 10.1038/nbt.2170. PubMed 22484455.
Backbone
  Vector backbone: JDS71
  Backbone manufacturer: Joung lab (Addgene Plasmid # 32287)
  Backbone size w/o insert (bp): 6447
  Vector type: Mammalian, T7 for in vitro mRNA synthesis
Growth in bacteria
  Bacterial resistance: Ampicillin, 100 μg/mL
  Growth temperature: 37°C
  Growth strain: XL1 Blue
  Copy number: High Copy
Gene/Insert
  Gene/Insert name: RECQL4-TALEN_Right (alt name: RECQL4)
  Species: H. sapiens (human)
  Insert size (bp): 1640
  Entrez Gene: Recql4 (a.k.a. RecQ4)
  Promoter: CMV
  Tag / fusion protein: 3X Flag (N terminal on backbone); WT FOKI (C terminal on backbone)
  Cloning method: Restriction Enzyme; 5′ cloning site BsmBI (destroyed during cloning); 3′ cloning site BsmBI (destroyed during cloning)
  Sequencing primers: 5′ CMV-F; 3′ BGH-rev
Terms and licenses: Academic/Nonprofit Terms; Industry Terms: Not Available to Industry
Depositor comments: Target binding site: TGCCGTCGGAACGCGCGC It is strongly recommended that users perform a diagnostic digest to verify this plasmid prior to use. For example, a double digest of the plasmid with BamHI and KpnI should result in two bands at 2.2kb and 5.9kb.
How to cite: TAL2221 was a gift from Keith Joung (Addgene plasmid # 36680 ; http://n2t.net/addgene:36680 ; RRID:Addgene_36680)
